>Addgene plasmid #79432 | pcDNA4c/His-Xpress-HA-hBIG2(WT) | addgene full sequence | sequence record 450687 | Addgene NGS Result
GACATTGATTATTGACTAGTTATTAATAGTAATCAATTACGGGGTCATTAGTTCATAGCCCATATATGGA
GTTCCGCGTTACATAACTTACGGTAAATGGCCCGCCTGGCTGACCGCCCAACGACCCCCGCCCATTGACG
TCAATAATGACGTATGTTCCCATAGTAACGCCAATAGGGACTTTCCATTGACGTCAATGGGTGGAGTATT
TACGGTAAACTGCCCACTTGGCAGTACATCAAGTGTATCATATGCCAAGTACGCCCCCTATTGACGTCAA
TGACGGTAAATGGCCCGCCTGGCATTATGCCCAGTACATGACCTTATGGGACTTTCCTACTTGGCAGTAC
ATCTACGTATTAGTCATCGCTATTACCATGGTGATGCGGTTTTGGCAGTACATCAATGGGCGTGGATAGC
GGTTTGACTCACGGGGATTTCCAAGTCTCCACCCCATTGACGTCAATGGGAGTTTGTTTTGGCACCAAAA
TCAACGGGACTTTCCAAAATGTCGTAACAACTCCGCCCCATTGACGCAAATGGGCGGTAGGCGTGTACGG
TGGGAGGTCTATATAAGCAGAGCTCTCTGGCTAACTAGAGAACCCACTGCTTACTGGCTTATCGAAATTA
ATACGACTCACTATAGGGAGACCCAAGCTGGCTAGCGTTTAAACTTAAGCTTAGCGCAGAGGCTTGGGGC
AGCCGAGCGGCAGCCAGGCCCCGGCCCGGGCCTCGGTTCCAGAAGGGAGAGGAGCCCGCCAAGGCGCGCA
AGAGAGCGGGCTGCCTCGCAGTCCGAGCCGGAGAGGGAGCGCGAGCCGCGCCGGCCCCGGACGGCCTCCG
AAACCATGGGGGGTTCTCATCATCATCATCATCATGGTATGGCTAGCATGACTGGTGGACAGCAAATGGG
TCGGGATCTGTACGACGATGACGATAAGGTACCTACCATGTACCCGTACGACGTGCCCGACTACGCGGGA
TCCACCATGCAGGAGAGCCAGACCAAGAGCATGTTCGTGTCCCGGGCCCTGGAGAAGATCCTAGCCGACA
AGGAGGTGAAGCGGCCCCAGCACTCCCAGCTGCGCAGGGCCTGCCAGGTGGCGCTCGATGAAATTAAAGC
AGAAATAGAAAAGCAGAGGCTTGGCACTGCTGCACCACCAAAGGCAAACTTCATTGAAGCTGACAAGTAT
TTTCTTCCATTCGAGCTAGCTTGCCAGTCCAAGTCCCCAAGGGTAGTCAGCACATCCCTTGACTGCTTGC
AGAAACTCATCGCATACGGGCACATCACTGGCAACGCCCCTGACAGTGGAGCCCCTGGGAAGCGGCTGAT
CGACAGAATTGTTGAAACCATTTGCAGTTGTTTTCAGGGCCCTCAGACTGATGAAGGGGTTCAGTTACAA
ATAATTAAGGCTCTTCTGACTGCAGTGACTTCCCCACACATTGAAATTCATGAGGGTACTATCCTGCAGA
CAGTGAGAACATGTTACAATATCTATTTGGCCAGCAAAAATCTCATCAATCAAACCACTGCCAAGGCTAC
CCTTACTCAGATGCTGAACGTCATTTTCACCCGCATGGAAAACCAAGTGTTGCAGGAGGCCAGAGAACTG
GAAAAACCAATCCAGTCAAAACCCCAGTCCCCTGTGATCCAAGCTGCAGCAGTATCCCCAAAGTTCGTTC
GTTTGAAGCACAGTCAGGCACAAAGCAAACCAACAACTCCCGAAAAAACAGATTTAACCAACGGTGAACA
TGCCAGGAGTGATTCTGGAAAAGTAAGCACAGAAAATGGAGACGCACCCAGAGAAAGAGGCTCATCACTG
TCAGGGACTGATGACGGAGCCCAGGAGGTGGTGAAGGACATCTTGGAAGATGTAGTCACATCTGCCATTA
AAGCAGCGGAAAAGCATGGTCTGACAGAACCTGAGAGAGTTCTAGGTGAACTGGAGTGCCAGGAATGTGC
TATTCCCCCAGGAGTTGATGAAAACTCACAGACCAACGGGATAGCCGATGACAGGCAGTCCTTGTCGTCA
GCAGATAATCTGGAATCGGATGCACAAGGACATCAAGTGGCTGCCAGGTTCTCCCACGTTCTGCAGAAGG
ATGCCTTCCTTGTGTTCCGCTCCCTGTGCAAGCTGTCCATGAAACCCCTTGGTGAAGGCCCTCCAGACCC
AAAATCCCATGAGCTGCGTTCCAAGGTGGTTTCCCTGCAGCTGCTCCTCTCTGTGTTGCAAAATGCTGGC
CCCGTATTCAGGACTCACGAGATGTTCATCAATGCAATCAAGCAATATCTCTGTGTGGCCTTGTCCAAAA
ACGGCGTCTCTTCAGTGCCTGATGTCTTTGAGCTCTCTCTTGCCATTTTTCTTACTCTTCTTTCAAACTT
TAAAATGCACTTGAAAATGCAGATAGAGGTCTTTTTCAAAGAGATTTTCCTGAACATTTTAGAAACATCA
ACAAGTTCTTTTGAGCACAGGTGGATGGTCATTCAGACTCTGACGAGGATCTGTGCAGATGCCCAGTGTG
TTGTGGATATTTATGTCAACTACGACTGTGATTTAAATGCTGCTAACATTTTTGAGCGCCTTGTAAATGA
TTTATCCAAAATTGCTCAGGGAAGAAGTGGACATGAGCTGGGAATGACACCTCTGCAGGAGCTCAGCCTG
AGGAAGAAAGGCCTGGAGTGCCTCGTGTCCATTCTCAAGTGCATGGTGGAGTGGAGCAAAGACCTGTATG
TGAATCCCAACCACCAGACCAGCCTCGGTCAGGAGAGGCTCACGGATCAGGAAATAGGGGATGGGAAAGG
CCTTGACATGGCAAGACGGTGTAGTGTGACGTCCATGGAGTCCACAGTGTCCTCGGGGACCCAGACAACT
GTTCAGGATGACCCTGAGCAATTTGAGGTCATCAAGCAACAAAAAGAAATCATTGAACACGGCATCGAGC
TGTTCAACAAGAAACCCAAGAGGGGGATCCAGTTTCTCCAGGAGCAGGGCATGCTGGGAACGTCAGTTGA
AGACATAGCCCAATTCCTGCACCAGGAGGAGCGCCTGGATTCCACCCAAGTAGGCGATTTTCTGGGAGAT
AGCGCAAGGTTCAACAAGGAGGTGATGTATGCCTACGTGGACCAACTTGACTTCTGTGAAAAAGAATTTG
TCTCAGCCCTGCGGACATTCCTAGAAGGTTTCCGCCTACCTGGAGAAGCCCAAAAGATTGACCGATTAAT
GGAGAAGTTTGCCGCAAGATACATAGAATGCAACCAAGGGCAAACTCTGTTTGCTAGTGCTGACACTGCT
TATGTCCTAGCGTATTCAATTATTATGCTGACTACAGACTTGCACAGTCCTCAGGTAAAAAACAAAATGA
CGAAAGAGCAGTATATTAAAATGAATCGGGGTATCAATGATAGTAAAGATCTGCCAGAAGAGTATCTCTC
AAGCATCTATGAAGAGATAGAAGGCAAGAAAATTGCAATGAAAGAAACAAAAGAGCTAACGATTGCAACC
AAATCTACTAAGCAGAATGTAGCTAGTGAAAAGCAGCGGCGGCTGCTGTACAACTTAGAGATGGAGCAAA
TGGCTAAAACAGCCAAAGCTCTGATGGAGGCTGTGAGCCATGCCAAAGCCCCGTTTACCAGTGCCACTCA
CCTGGACCATGTCCGGCCAATGTTCAAACTGGTGTGGACGCCACTATTGGCAGCCTACAGCATCGGACTC
CAGAACTGTGATGACACTGAAGTGGCCTCCTTGTGTTTGGAAGGCATCCGATGTGCAATCCGAATCGCCT
GCATCTTTGGAATGCAGCTGGAACGAGATGCCTATGTTCAGGCTCTTGCTCGCTTCTCCCTACTCACAGC
CAGCTCCAGCATCACAGAAATGAAGCAGAAAAACATCGACACCATTAAGACGCTTATCACAGTGGCTCAC
ACCGATGGCAACTACCTTGGGAATTCCTGGCATGAGATCTTGAAATGCATCAGCCAGCTGGAGCTCGCTC
AGCTGATAGGAACCGGTGTGAAGACGCGCTACCTGTCTGGATCTGGGCGTGAAAGAGAAGGGAGCCTGAA
GGGCCACACATTGGCAGGAGAAGAGTTCATGGGCCTTGGCCTCGGTAATTTGGTGAGTGGCGGAGTGGAT
AAAAGACAGATGGCCAGCTTCCAAGAATCGGTTGGTGAGACCAGCTCGCAGAGTGTGGTTGTAGCTGTGG
ACAGGATTTTTACTGGGTCTACCAGACTGGATGGAAATGCAATAGTTGACTTTGTCCGCTGGCTGTGTGC
TGTGTCCATGGATGAACTGGCTTCCCCCCACCATCCTCGCATGTTCAGCTTGCAGAAGATTGTGGAGATA
TCATACTACAACATGAATCGGATCCGACTACAGTGGTCTCGAATATGGCATGTGATTGGAGATCACTTCA
ATAAGGTTGGCTGCAACCCTAATGAAGATGTGGCTATCTTTGCTGTTGACTCATTAAGGCAACTCTCCAT
GAAGTTTCTTGAGAAGGGTGAATTAGCCAACTTCCGTTTCCAGAAAGATTTTCTGAGGCCCTTTGAGCAT
ATTATGAAGAAAAACAGGTCTCCCACCATCCGGGACATGGCGATCCGCTGCATTGCCCAGATGGTGAACT
CCCAGGCGGCCAACATCCGCTCAGGCTGGAAGAACATCTTTGCCGTGTTCCACCAGGCAGCCTCTGATCA
TGATGGGAACATTGTGGAGCTGGCCTTCCAGACCACTTGCCACATTGTCACAACTATTTTCCAGCACCAT
TTTCCTGCAGCCATCGATTCCTTTCAGGATGCTGTGAAGTGCTTATCAGAGTTCGCCTGCAACGCCGCTT
TCCCTGACACGAGCATGGAAGCGATTCGGCTCATCCGCTTCTGTGGCAAATACGTCTCTGAGAGGCCTCG
GGTGCTACAAGAATACACAAGTGATGACATGAATGTAGCTCCTGGTGACAGAGTCTGGGTCCGAGGCTGG
TTCCCCATCTTATTCGAACTCTCCTGCATCATTAATAGATGCAAGTTAGATGTACGAACAAGGGGACTCA
CAGTCATGTTTGAGATCATGAAGAGCTATGGCCACACCTTTGAAAAGCACTGGTGGCAGGACCTGTTCAG
AATCGTGTTTCGGATTTTTGACAATATGAAACTCCCTGAGCAACTGTCAGAGAAATCTGAGTGGATGACA
ACAACCTGCAATCACGCACTTTATGCTATTTGTGATGTTTTTACCCAGTTTTATGAAGCTTTGAATGAAG
TTCTTCTTTCTGATGTATTTGCACAATTGCAGTGGTGTGTCAAACAAGATAATGAACAGTTGGCGCGATC
AGGTACAAATTGCTTAGAAAACTTAGTAATATCCAATGGAGAGAAATTCAGTCCTGAAGTCTGGGATGAA
ACCTGCAACTGTATGTTGGATATTTTCAAAACAACCATCCCACATGTTTTGCTGACATGGAGACCTGTAG
GAATGGAGGAAGATTCATCAGAAAAGCATTTGGATGTGGATCTGGACCGCCAGTCTTTAAGCAGCATAGA
TAAAAATCCCTCTGAGAGGGGACAGAGCCAGCTCTCTAACCCAACAGATGACAGCTGGAAGGGTAGACCA
TACGCAAATCAGAAACTGTTTGCCAGCCTCCTCATCAAGTGTGTGGTCCAGTTGGAATTGATACAGACCA
TTGACAACATTGTGTTCTACCCTGCGACGAGCAAAAAGGAGGATGCAGAGCACATGGTTGCCGCCCAGCA
AGACACGCTGGATGCAGATATCCACATAGAGACGGAGGATCAGGGCATGTATAAGTACATGTCTTCCCAG
CACCTCTTCAAGCTGTTGGACTGTTTGCAGGAATCCCATTCATTCTCAAAGGCCTTCAACTCCAATTACG
AGCAGCGGACTGTCCTGTGGCGAGCAGGTTTTAAGGGCAAGTCTAAACCCAATCTTCTAAAACAAGAAAC
CAGCAGCCTGGCCTGTTGTTTGAGGATCCTGTTTCGAATGTATGTTGATGAGAACCGCAGGGATTCCTGG
GAAGAAATACAGCAGAGACTTTTAACTGTTTGCAGTGAAGCTCTTGCCTATTTCATCACTGTGAATTCTG
AGAGCCATCGGGAGGCCTGGACAAGTCTCTTGTTGTTACTTCTAACTAAAACCCTTAAGATAAATGATGA
AAAGTTCAAAGCACATGCTTCAATGTACTACCCCTACTTGTGTGAAATTATGCAGTTTGACCTGATCCCT
GAGCTCCGAGCAGTTCTGCGGAAGTTCTTCCTACGGATAGGTGTTGTGTATAAGATATGGATACCAGAAG
AGCCATCACAGGTACCAGCAGCACTGTCACCAGTGTGGTAGCCCTGGCTGCCCAGGCCAGTGCTGCAGCT
CTGCAGAATGTTCAGCATGCCATTTCTGACTGGCACATCTCGTGAAGTTTCATAGAAACAAGGAGTTGGC
ATCTTGGATCTCAGAATGGCCTGGAAACGGATGGCCTCTACGCTGTTCCATCACAGTCTCCAACTAAGGC
TTATGGTATTTCATTAAACTGTTGCATACCCAGTTAGCACAGTAGGTGGGGAGTCTGCTTCATTTCTATC
ATTCCATTTTTCTGATTAAACTGTCAAATCTGTCATTGCATATGCCATCGTTTTCTAGCAAAATCCCATG
ATTGGCTATAAACGTTTTGTAAGAAGTCACTCTCCTTGAAAATACTGAACATAGCTGTATAGGTTTGTGA
TTATTAGAGAATATGTTAATAAAACTTCTTGTAACGGCTAACTGCCACCTAAAATAAAAAAAAAAAAAAA
AAACGTTTGCGGCCGCTCGAGTCTAGAGGGCCCGTTTAAACCCGCTGATCAGCCTCGACTGTGCCTTCTA
GTTGCCAGCCATCTGTTGTTTGCCCCTCCCCCGTGCCTTCCTTGACCCTGGAAGGTGCCACTCCCACTGT
CCTTTCCTAATAAAATGAGGAAATTGCATCGCATTGTCTGAGTAGGTGTCATTCTATTCTGGGGGGTGGG
GTGGGGCAGGACAGCAAGGGGGAGGATTGGGAAGACAATAGCAGGCATGCTGGGGATGCGGTGGGCTCTA
TGGCTTCTGAGGCGGAAAGAACCAGCTGGGGCTCTAGGGGGTATCCCC
[124 nt withheld, positions 7119-7242]
C
[91 nt withheld, positions 7244-7334]
A
[49 nt withheld, positions 7336-7384]
CCTTTGACGTTGGAGTCCACGTTCTTT
[37 nt withheld, positions 7412-7448]
ACCCTATCTCGGTCTATTCTTTTGATTTATAAGGGATTTTGCCGATTTCGGCCTATTGGTTAAAAAATGA
GCTGATTTAACAAAAATTTAACGCGAATTAATTCTGTGGAATGTGTGTCAGTTAGGGTGTGGAAAGTCCC
CAGGCTCCCCAGCAGGCAGAAGTATGCAAAGCATGCATCTCAATTAGTCAGCAACCAGGTGTGGAAAGTC
CCCAGGCTCCCCAGCAGGCAGAAGTATGCAAAGCATGCATCTCAATTAGTCAGCAACCATAGTCCCGCCC
CTAACTCCGCCCATCCCGCCCCTAACTCCGCCCAGTTCCGCCCATTCTCCGCCCCATGGCTGACTAATTT
TTTTTATTTATGCAGAGGCCGAGGCCGCCTCTGCCTCTGAGCTATTCCAGAAGTAGTGAGGAGGCTTTTT
TGGAGGCCTAGGCTTTTGCAAAAAGCTCCCGGGAGCTTGTATATCCATTTTCGGATCTGATCAGCACGTG
TTGACAATTAATCATCGGCATAGTATATCGGCATAGTATAATACGACAAGGTGAGGAACTAAACCATGGC
CAAGTTGACCAGTGCCGTTCCGGTGCTCACCGCGCGCGACGTCGCCGGAGCGGTCGAGTTCTGGACCGAC
CGGCTCGGGTTCTCCCGGGACTTCGTGGAGGACGACTTCGCCGGTGTGGTCCGGGACGACGTGACCCTGT
TCATCAGCGCGGTCCAGGACCAGGTGGTGCCGGACAACACCCTGGCCTGGGTGTGGGTGCGCGGCCTGGA
CGAGCTGTACGCCGAGTGGTCGGAGGTCGTGTCCACGAACTTCCGGGACGCCTCCGGGCCGGCCATGACC
GAGATCGGCGAGCAGCCGTGGGGGCGGGAGTTCGCCCTGCGCGACCCGGCCGGCAACTGCGTGCACTTCG
TGGCCGAGGAGCAGGACTGACACGTGCTACGAGATTTCGATTCCACCGCCGCCTTCTATGAAAGGTTGGG
CTTCGGAATCGTTTTCCGGGACGCCGGCTGGATGATCCTCCAGCGCGGGGATCTCATGCTGGAGTTCTTC
GCCCACCCCAACTTGTTTATTGCAGCTTATAATGGTTACAAATAAAGCAATAGCATCACAAATTTCACAA
ATAAAGCATTTTTTTCACTGCATTCTAGTTGTGGTTTGTCCAAACTCATCAATGTATCTTATCATGTCTG
TATACCGTCGACCTCTAGCTAGAGCTTGGCGTAATCATGGTCATAGCTGTTTCCTGTGTGAAATTGTTAT
CCGCTCACAATTCCACACAACATACGAGCCGGAAGCATAAAGTGTAAAGCCTGGGGTGCCTAATGAGTGA
GCTAACTCACATTAATTGCGTTGCGCTCACTGCCCGCTTTCCAGTCGGGAAACCTGTCGTGCCAGCTGCA
TTAATGAATCGGCCAACGCGCGGGGAGAGGCGGTTTGCGTATTGGGCGCTCTTCCGCTTCCTCGCTCACT
GACTCGCTGCGCTCGGTCGTTCGGCTGCGGCGAGCGGTATCAGCTCACTCAAAGGCGGTAATACGGTTAT
CCACAGAATCAGGGGATAACGCAGGAAAGAACATGTGAGCAAAAGGCCAGCAAAAGGCCAGGAACCGTAA
AAAGGCCGCGTTGCTGGCGTTTTTCCATAGGCTCCGCCCCCCTGACGAGCATCACAAAAATCGACGCTCA
AGTCAGAGGTGGCGAAACCCGACAGGACTATAAAGATACCAGGCGTTTCCCCCTGGAAGCTCCCTCGTGC
GCTCTCCTGTTCCGACCCTGCCGCTTACCGGATACCTGTCCGCCTTTCTCCCTTCGGGAAGCGTGGCGCT
TTCTCATAGCTCACGCTGTAGGTATCTCAGTTCGGTGTAGGTCGTTCGCTCCAAGCTGGGCTGTGTGCAC
GAACCCCCCGTTCAGCCCGACCGCTGCGCCTTATCCGGTAACTATCGTCTTGAGTCCAACCCGGTAAGAC
ACGACTTATCGCCACTGGCAGCAGCCACTGGTAACAGGATTAGCAGAGCGAGGTATGTAGGCGGTGCTAC
AGAGTTCTTGAAGTGGTGGCCTAACTACGGCTACACTAGAAGAACAGTATTTGGTATCTGCGCTCTGCTG
AAGCCAGTTACCTTCGGAAAAAGAGTTGGTAGCTCTTGATCCGGCAAACAAACCACCGCTGGTAGCGGTG
GTTTTTTTGTTTGCAAGCAGCAGATTACGCGCAGAAAAAAAGGATCTCAAGAAGATCCTTTGATCTTTTC
TACGGGGTCTGACGCTCAGTGGAACGAAAACTCACGTTAAGGGATTTTGGTCATGAGATTATCAAAAAGG
ATCTTCACCTAGATCCTTTTAAATTAAAAATGAAGTTTTAAATCAATCTAAAGTATATATGAGTAAACTT
GGTCTGACAGTTACCAATGCTTAATCAGTGAGGCACCTATCTCAGCGATCTGTCTATTTCGTTCATCCAT
AGTTGCCTGACTCCCCGTCGTGTAGATAACTACGATACGGGAGGGCTTACCATCTGGCCCCAGTGCTGCA
ATGATACCGCGAGACCCACGCTCACCGGCTCCAGATTTATCAGCAATAAACCAGCCAGCCGGAAGGGCCG
AGCGCAGAAGTGGTCCTGCAACTTTATCCGCCTCCATCCAGTCTATTAATTGTTGCCGGGAAGCTAGAGT
AAGTAGTTCGCCAGTTAATAGTTTGCGCAACGTTGTTGCCATTGCTACAGGCATCGTGGTGTCACGCTCG
TCGTTTGGTATGGCTTCATTCAGCTCCGGTTCCCAACGATCAAGGCGAGTTACATGATCCCCCATGTTGT
GCAAAAAAGCGGTTAGCTCCTTCGGTCCTCCGATCGTTGTCAGAAGTAAGTTGGCCGCAGTGTTATCACT
CATGGTTATGGCAGCACTGCATAATTCTCTTACTGTCATGCCATCCGTAAGATGCTTTTCTGTGACTGGT
GAGTACTCAACCAAGTCATTCTGAGAATAGTGTATGCGGCGACCGAGTTGCTCTTGCCCGGCGTCAATAC
GGGATAATACCGCGCCACATAGCAGAACTTTAAAAGTGCTCATCATTGGAAAACGTTCTTCGGGGCGAAA
ACTCTCAAGGATCTTACCGCTGTTGAGATCCAGTTCGATGTAACCCACTCGTGCACCCAACTGATCTTCA
GCATCTTTTACTTTCACCAGCGTTTCTGGGTGAGCAAAAACAGGAAGGCAAAATGCCGCAAAAAAGGGAA
TAAGGGCGACACGGAAATGTTGAATACTCATACTCTTCCTTTTTCAATATTATTGAAGCATTTATCAGGG
TTATTGTCTCATGAGCGGATACATATTTGAATGTATTTAGAAAAATAAACAAATAGGGGTTCCGCGCACA
TTTCCCCGAAAAGTGCCACCTGACGTCGACGGATCGGGAGATCTCCCGATCCCCTATGGTGCACTCTCAG
TACAATCTGCTCTGATGCCGCATAGTTAAGCCAGTATCTGCTCCCTGCTTGTGTGTTGGAGGTCGCTGAG
TAGTGCGCGAGCAAAATTTAAGCTACAACAAGGCAAGGCTTGACCGACAATTGCATGAAGAATCTGCTTA
GGGTTAGGCGTTTTGCGCTGCTTCGCGATGTACGGGCCAGATATACGCGTT
Features (pLannotate 1.2.2; 25 found; start..end, strand, type, name):
      1..380     +  enhancer       CMV enhancer: human cytomegalovirus immediate early enhancer
    381..584     +  promoter       CMV promoter: human cytomegalovirus (CMV) immediate early promoter
    580..613     +  LTR            5' LTR (truncated) (fragment): truncated 5' long terminal repeat (LTR) from HIV-1
    629..647     +  promoter       T7 promoter: promoter for bacteriophage T7 RNA polymerase
    683..845     +  misc_feature   QBI SP163: strong translational enhancer derived from the 5' UTR of the mouse VEGF gene
    858..878     +  CDS            capTEV™ (fragment): composite tag for in vivo biotinylation, TEV protease cleavage, and 6xHis tagging
    879..911     +  CDS            T7 tag (gene 10 leader): leader peptide from bacteriophage T7 gene 10 promotes efficient translation in E. coli
    915..938     +  CDS            Xpress™ tag: Xpress™ epitope tag, including an enterokinase recognition and cleavage site
    987..6338    +  CDS            ARFGEF2: BIG2_HUMAN - Also known as ARFGEP2, BIG2. Experimental evidence at protein level: Swiss-Prot protein existence level 1. Promotes guanine-nucleotide exchange on ARF1 and ARF3 and to a lower extent on ARF5 and ARF6. Promotes the activation of ARF1/ARF5/ARF6 through replacement of GDP with GTP. Involved in the regulation of Golgi vesicular transport. Required for the integrity of the endosomal compartment. Involved in trafficking from the trans-Golgi network (TGN) to endosomes and is required for membrane association of the AP-1 complex and GGA1. Seems to be involved in recycling of the transferr
   6849..7073    +  polyA_signal   bGH poly(A) signal: bovine growth hormone polyadenylation signal
   7077..7098    +  promoter       SV40 promoter (fragment): SV40 enhancer and early promoter
   7119..7547    +  rep_origin     f1 ori (sequence partly withheld): f1 bacteriophage origin of replication; arrow indicates direction of (+) strand synthesis
   7561..7890    +  promoter       SV40 promoter: SV40 enhancer and early promoter
   7938..7985    +  promoter       EM7 promoter: synthetic bacterial promoter&nbsp
   8004..8378    +  CDS            BleoR: antibiotic-binding protein; Sh ble from Streptoalloteichus hindustanus; confers resistance to bleomycin, phleomycin, and Zeocin™
   8388..8513    +  CDS            ble (fragment): BLE_KLEPN - Experimental evidence at protein level: Swiss-Prot protein existence level 1. Binding protein with a strong affinity to the bleomycin family of antibiotics. Binds to CL990; an antimitotic-antibiotic compound. From Klebsiella pneumoniae.
   8508..8629    +  polyA_signal   SV40 poly(A) signal: SV40 polyadenylation signal
   8700..8722    -  protein_bind   lac operator (fragment): The lac repressor binds to the lac operator to inhibit transcription in E. coli. This inhibition can be relieved by adding lactose or isopropyl-β-D-thiogalactopyranoside (IPTG). lac repressor encoded by lacI
   8726..8756    -  promoter       lac promoter: promoter for the E. coli lac operon
   8771..8792    -  protein_bind   CAP binding site: CAP binding activates transcription in the presence of cAMP. E. coli catabolite activator protein
   8805..8897    -  CDS            lacI (fragment): lac repressor; lacI; The lac repressor binds to the lac operator to inhibit transcription in E. coli. This inhibition can be relieved by adding lactose or isopropyl-β-D-thiogalactopyranoside (IPTG).
   9080..9668    -  rep_origin     ori: high-copy-number ColE1/pMB1/pBR322/pUC origin of replication
   9839..10699   -  CDS            AmpR: β-lactamase; bla; confers resistance to ampicillin, carbenicillin, and related antibiotics
  10700..10804   -  promoter       AmpR promoter: bla
  10863..10915   -  misc_feature   bom (fragment): basis of mobility region from pBR322
