[The description below was written by a language model from this plasmid's Addgene catalogue record and pLannotate feature annotations shown in this document.]
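Description:
pcDNA4c/His-Xpress-HA-hBIG2(WT) is a mammalian expression plasmid of about 11.1 kb built on the commercial pcDNA4c backbone. It carries the wild-type human BIG2 coding sequence (gene ARFGEF2), a large guanine nucleotide exchange factor for ADP-ribosylation factors that acts in trafficking between the trans-Golgi network and endosomes. Transcription is driven by the human cytomegalovirus immediate early enhancer and promoter and terminated by the bovine growth hormone polyadenylation signal. Between the promoter and the start of the reading frame lie a T7 promoter and the QBI SP163 translational enhancer, derived from the mouse VEGF 5' UTR. The backbone supplies an N-terminal leader with a His6 tag, the T7 gene 10 leader peptide and the Xpress epitope with its enterokinase cleavage site. According to the catalogue entry, an HA tag sits at the N terminus of the insert, although the feature table does not annotate it separately. A short hit annotated as a capTEV fragment most likely reflects the His6 stretch.

For propagation in E. coli the plasmid has a high-copy ColE1/pUC-type origin and a β-lactamase gene conferring ampicillin resistance, along with an f1 origin. A Sh ble cassette under tandem SV40 early and EM7 promoters, followed by an SV40 polyadenylation signal, allows Zeocin selection of mammalian cells. The record notes that the insert is somewhat toxic to bacteria, giving slow-growing, small colonies and making the plasmid difficult to amplify. The construct is intended for expressing tagged BIG2 in mammalian cells, where the epitopes permit detection or purification. The associated work concerned its localisation to recycling endosomes and its role in endosome integrity.
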