Addgene plasmid #79432: pcDNA4c/His-Xpress-HA-hBIG2(WT)
Purpose: Expresses N-terminally His6, Xpress and HA-tagged BIG2(WT) in mammalian cells
Depositing lab: Kazuhisa Nakayama. Depositing organization: Kyoto University, Graduate School of Pharmaceutical Sciences. Publication: BIG2, a guanine nucleotide exchange factor for ADP-ribosylation factors: its localization to recycling endosomes and implication in the endosome integrity. Shin HW, Morinaga N, Noda M, Nakayama K. Mol Biol Cell. 2004 Dec;15(12):5283-94. Epub 2004 Sep 22. 10.1091/mbc.e04-05-0388 PubMed 15385626.
Backbone
  Vector backbone: pcDNA4c
  Backbone manufacturer: ThermoFisher Scientific
  Vector type: Mammalian Expression
  Selectable markers: Zeocin
Growth in bacteria
  Bacterial resistance: Ampicillin, 100 μg/mL
  Growth temperature: 37°C
  Growth strain: NEB Stable
  Growth instructions: Insert is somewhat toxic to E. coli. Requires long incubation time to see colonies after transformation and only small colonies should be chosen for use. Fresh colonies (direct from incubator; not stored at 4C) must be used for growth in liquid culture. See depositor’s comments for additional info
  Copy number: Unknown
Gene/Insert
  Gene/Insert name: BIG2
  Species: H. sapiens (human)
  GenBank ID: NP_001397775.1
  Entrez Gene: ARFGEF2 (a.k.a. BIG2, PVNH2, dJ1164I10.1)
  Tag / fusion protein: HA (N terminal on insert); His6 (N terminal on backbone); Xpress (N terminal on backbone)
Terms and licenses: Academic/Nonprofit Terms; Industry Terms: Not Available to Industry
Depositor comments: It is tricky to amplify the plasmid. After transformation of the plasmid into E. coli, not only the transformants grow very slowly (usually, it takes more than 20 h for the transformants to form visible colonies on ampicillin‐containing plates and colony size is smaller than usual one), but also their viability is drastically decreased during storage at 4C. Therefore, we routinely use fresh transformants for plasmid preparation. The plasmid yield decreases with the progress of the day after transformation. It is not recommended to make a pre-culture (~ 2ml) from a single colony for large scale culture. We strongly recommend that after transformation and recovery culture (for 1hr at 37C), bring all transformants to large scale culture (~ 200 ml) directly containing ampicillin.
How to cite: pcDNA4c/His-Xpress-HA-hBIG2(WT) was a gift from Kazuhisa Nakayama (Addgene plasmid # 79432 ; http://n2t.net/addgene:79432 ; RRID:Addgene_79432)
